>Addgene plasmid #64626 | Gli2 truncation-pcw107-V5 | depositor partial sequence | sequence record 108695 | Depositor Insert Sequence
ATGGCCCTCACCTCCATCAATGCCACGCCCACCCAGCTCAGCAGCAGCAGCAACTGTCTGAGTGACACCA
ACCAGAACAAGCAGAGCAGTGAGTCGGCCGTCAGCAGCACCGTCAACCCTGTCGCCATTCACAAGCGCAG
CAAGGTCAAGACCGAGCCTGAGGGCCTGCGGCCGGCCTCCCCTCTGGCGCTGACGCAGGGCCAGGTGTCT
GGACACGGCTCATGTGGGTGTGCCCTTCCCCTCTCCCAGGAGCAGCTGGCTGACCTCAAGGAAGATCTGG
ACAGGGATGACTGTAAGCAGGAGGCTGAGGTGGTCATCTATGAGACCAACTGCCACTGGGAAGACTGCAC
CAAGGAGTACGACACCCAGGAGCAGCTGGTGCATCACATCAACAACGAGCACATCCACGGGGAGAAGAAG
GAGTTTGTGTGCCGCTGGCAGGCCTGCACGCGGGAGCAGAAGCCCTTCAAGGCGCAGTACATGCTGGTGG
TGCACATGCGGCGACACACGGGCGAGAAGCCCCACAAGTGCACGTTCGAGGGCTGCTCGAAGGCCTACTC
CCGCCTGGAGAACCTGAAGACACACCTGCGGTCCCACACCGGGGAGAAGCCATATGTGTGTGAGCACGAG
GGCTGCAACAAAGCCTTCTCCAACGCCTCGGACCGCGCCAAGCACCAGAATCGCACCCACTCCAACGAGA
AACCCTACATCTGCAAGATCCCAGGCTGCACCAAGAGATACACAGACCCCAGCTCTCTCCGGAAGCATGT
GAAAACGGTCCACGGCCCAGATGCCCACGTCACCAAGAAGCAGCGCAATGACGTGCACCTCCGCACACCG
CTGCTCAAAGAGAATGGGGACAGTGAGGCCGGCACGGAGCCTGGCGGCCCAGAGAGCACCGAGGCCAGCA
GCACCAGCCAGGCCGTGGAGGACTGCCTGCACGTCAGAGCCATCAAGACCGAGAGCTCCGGGCTGTGTCA
GTCCAGCCCCGGGGCCCAGTCGTCCTGCAGCAGCGAGCCCTCTCCTCTGGGCAGTGCCCCCAACAATGAC
AGTGGCGTGGAGATGCCGGGGACGGGGCCCGGGAGCCTGGGAGACCTGACGGCACTGGATGACACACCCC
CAGGGGCCGACACCTCAGCCCTGGCTGCCCCCTCCGCTGGTGGCCTCCAGCTGCGCAAACACATGACCAC
CATGCACCGGTTCGAGCAGCTCAAGAAGGAGAAGCTCAAGTCACTCAAGGATTCCTGCTCATGGGCCGGG
CCGACTCCACACACGCGGAACACCAAGCTGCCTCCCCTCCCGGGAAGTGGCTCCATCCTGGAAAACTTCA
GTGGCAGTGGGGGCGGCGGGCCCGCGGGGCTGCTGCCGAACCCGCGGCTGTCGGAGCTGTCCGCGAGCGA
GGTGACCATGCTGAGCCAGCTGCAGGAGCGCCGCGACAGCTCCACCAGCACGGTCAGCTCGGCCTACACC
GTGAGCCGCCGCTCCTCCGGCATCTCCCCCTACTTCTCCAGCCGCCGCTCCAGCGAGGCCTCGCCCCTGG
GCGCCGGCCGCCCGCACAACGCGAGCTCCGCTGACTCCTACGACCCCATCTCCACGGACGCGTCGCGGCG
CTCGAGCGAGGCCAGCCAGTGCAGCGGCGGCTCCGGGCTGCTCAACCTCACGCCGGCGCAGCAGTACAGC
CTGCGGGCCAAGTACGCGGCAGCCACTGGCGGCCCCCCGCCCACTCCGCTGCCGGGCCTGGAGCGCATGA
GCCTGCGGACCAGGCTGGCGCTGCTGGACGCGCCCGAGCGCACGCTGCCCGCCGGCTGCCCACGCCCACT
GGGGCCGCGGCGTGGCAGCGACGGGCCGACCTATGGCCACGGCCACGCGGGGGCTGCGCCCGCCTTCCCC
CACGAGGCTCCAGGCGGCGGAGCCAGGCGGGCCAGCGACCCTGTGCGGCGGCCCGATGCCCTGTCCCTGC
CGCGGGTGCAGCGCTTCCACAGCACCCACAACGTGAACCCCGGCCCGCTGCCGCCCTGTGCCGACAGGCG
AGGCCTCCGCCTGCAGAGCCACCCGAGCACCGACGGCGGCCTGGCCCGCGGCGCCTACTCGCCCCGGCCG
CCTAGCATCAGCGAGAACGTGGCGATGGAGGCCGTGGCGGCAGGAGTGGACGGCGCGGGGCCCGAGGCCG
ACCTGGGGCTGCCGGAGGACGACCTGGTGCTTCCAGACGACGTGGTGCAGTACATCAAGGCGCACGCCAG
TGGCGCTCTGGACGAGGGCACCGGGCAGGTGTATCCCACGGAAAGCACTGGCTTCTCTGACAACCCCAGA
CTACCCAGCCCGGGGCTGCACGGCCAGCGCAGGATGGTGGCTGCGGACTCCAACGTGGGCCCCTCCGCCC
CTATGCTGGGAGGATGCCAGTTAGGCTTTGGGGCGCCCTCCAGCCTGAACAAAAATAACATGCCTGTGCA
GTGGAATGAGGTGAGCTCCGGCACCGTAGACGCCCTGGCCAGCCAGGTGAAGCCTCCACCCTTTCCTCAG
GGCAACCTGGCGGTGGTGCAGCAGAAGCCTGCCTTTGGCCAGTACCCGGGCTACAGTCCGCAAGGCCTAC
AGGCTAGCCCTGGGGGCCTGGACAGCACGCAGCCACACCTGCAGCCCCGCAGCGGAGCCCCCTCCCAGGG
CATCCCCAGGGTAAACTACATGCAGCAGCTGCGACAGCCAGTGGCAGGCAGCCAGTGTCCTGGCATGACT
ACCACTATGAGCCCCCATGCCTGCTATGGCCAAGTCCACCCCCAGCTGAGCCCCAGCACCATCAGTGGGG
CCCTCAACCAGTTCCCCCAATCCTGCAGCAACATGCCAGCCAAGCCAGGGCATCTGGGGCACCCTCAGCA
GACAGAAGTGGCACCTGACCCCACCACGATGGGCAATCGCCACAGGGAACTTGGGGTCCCCGATTCAGCC
CTGGCTGGAGTGCCACCACCTCACCCAGTCCAGAGCTACCCACAGCAGAGCCATCACCTGGCAGCCTCCA
TGAGCCAGGAGGGCTACCACCAGGTCCCCAGCCTTCTGCCTGCCCGCCAGCCTGGCTTCATGGAGCCCCA
AACAGGCCCGATGGGGGTGGCTACAGCAGGCTTTGGCCTAGTGCAGCCCCGGCCTCCCCTCGAGCCCAGC
CCCACTGGCCGCCACCGTGGGGTACGTGCTGTGCAGCAGCAGCTGGCCTACGCCAGGGCCACAGGCCATG
CCATGGCTGCCATGCCGTCCAGTCAGGAAACAGCAGAGGCTGTGCCCAAGGGAGCGATGGGCAACATGGG
GTCGGTGCCTCCCCAGCCGCCTCCGCAGGACGCAGGTGGGGCCCCGGACCACAGCATGCTCTACTACTAC
GGCCAGATCCACATGTACGAACAGGATGGAGGCCTGGAGAACCTCGGGAGCTGCCAGGTCATGCGGTCCC
AGCCACCACAGCCACAGGCCTGTCAGGACAGCATCCAGCCCCAGCCCTTGCCCTCACCAGGGGTCAACCA
GGTGTCCAGCACTGTGGACTCCCAGCTCCTGGAGGCCCCCCAGATTGACTTCGATGCCATCATGGATGAT
GGCGATCACTCGAGTTTGTTCTCGGGTGCTCTGAGCCCCAGCCTCCTCCACAGCCTCTCCCAGAACTCCT
CCCGCCTCACCACCCCCCGAAACTCCTTGACCCTGCCCTCCATCCCCGCAGGCATCAGCAACATGGCTGT
CGGGGACATGAGCTCCATGCTCACCAGCCTCGCCGAGGAGAGCAAGTTCCTGAACATGATGACCTAG
