>Addgene plasmid #64626 | Gli2 truncation-pcw107-V5 | addgene partial sequence | sequence record 110724 | hPGK-F 5'-GTGTTCCGCATTCTGCAAG-3'
TCACCGACCTCTCTCCCCAGGGGCTAGCATCGATGGATCAACAAGTTTGTACAAAAAAGTTGGCCATTGC
GGCGGCGGCACCATGGCCCTCACCTCCATCAATGCCACGCCCACCCAGCTCAGCAGCAGCAGCAACTGTC
TGAGTGACACCAACCAGAACAAGCAGAGCAGTGAGTCGGCCGTCAGCAGCACCGTCAACCCTGTCGCCAT
TCACAAGCGCAGCAAGGTCAAGACCGAGCCTGAGGGCCTGCGGCCGGCCTCCCCTCTGGCGCTGACGCAG
GGCCAGGTGTCTGGACACGGCTCATGTGGGTGTGCCCTTCCCCTCTCCCAGGAGCAGCTGGCTGACCTCA
AGGAAGATCTGGACAGGGATGACTGTAAGCAGGAGGCTGAGGTGGTCATCTATGAGACCAACTGCCACTG
GGAAGACTGCACCAAGGAGTACGACACCCAGGAGCAGCTGGTGCATCACATCAACAACGAGCACATCCAC
GGGGAGAAGAAGGAGTTTGTGTGCCGCTGGCAGGCCTGCACGCGGGAGCAGAAGCCCTTCAAGGCGCAGT
ACATGCTGGTGGTGCACATGCGGCGACACACGGGCGAGAAGCCCCACAAGTGCACGTTCGAGGGCTGCTC
GAAGGCCTACTCCCGCCTGGAGAACCTGAAGACACACCTGCGGT
