>Addgene plasmid #64626 | Gli2 truncation-pcw107-V5 | addgene partial sequence | sequence record 110727 | WPRE-R 5'-CATAGCGTAAAAGGAGCAACA-3'
TCCAGAGGTTGATTGTCGACTTAACGCGGTCATTACTACGTAGAATCGAGACCGAGGAGAGGGTTAGGGA
TAGGCTTACCACCGGTAACCACTTTGTACAAGAAAGTTGGCAAGGTCATCATGTTCAGGAACTTGCTCTC
CTCGGCGAGGCTGGTGAGCATGGAGCTCATGTCCCCGACAGCCATGTTGCTGATGCCTGCGGGGATGGAG
GGCAGGGTCAAGGAGTTTCGGGGGGTGGTGAGGCGGGAGGAGTTCTGGGAGAGGCTGTGGAGGAGGCTGG
GGCTCAGAGCACCCGAGAACAAACTCGAGTGATCGCCATCATCCATGATGGCATCGAAGTCAATCTGGGG
GGCCTCCAGGAGCTGGGAGTCCACAGTGCTGGACACCTGGTTGACCCCTGGTGAGGGCAAGGGCTGGGGC
TGGATGCTGTCCTGACAGGCCTGTGGCTGTGGTGGCTGGGACCGCATGACCTGGCAGCTCCCGAGGTTCT
CCAGGCCTCCATCCTGTTCGTACATGTGGATCTGGCCGTAGTAGTAGAGCATGCTGTGGTCCGGGGCCCC
ACCTGCGTCCTGCGGAGGCGGCTGGGGAGGCACCGACCCCATGTTGCCCATCGCTCCCTTGGGCACAGCC
TCTGCTGTTTCCTGACTGGACGGCATGGCAGCCATGGCATGGCCTGTGGCCCTGGCGTA
