[The description below was written by a language model from this plasmid's Addgene catalogue record.]
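Description:
Gli2 truncation-pcw107-V5 is a lentiviral expression plasmid built on the pcw107 (V5) backbone, which is about 9.2 kb without insert. It is maintained in bacteria under ampicillin selection, and the recommended host is a recombination-deficient strain of the kind usually chosen to keep lentiviral repeat sequences stable. The copy number is not recorded. Transduced mammalian cells are selected with puromycin. No feature table accompanies the record, so the details of the viral elements, the bacterial origin and the promoter driving the puromycin marker are not stated. The use of a WPRE-directed sequencing primer does imply that a woodchuck hepatitis virus post-transcriptional regulatory element, which generally enhances transcript expression, lies downstream of the insert.

The payload is a truncated form of human GLI2, a zinc-finger transcription factor that acts as an effector of Hedgehog signalling. The insert is about 3.8 kb and was introduced by Gateway recombination, with part of the plasmid derived from an earlier GLI2 construct. The record says only that the gene is truncated and does not specify which residues were removed or the functional consequence. Expression is driven by the PGK promoter, a moderate-strength constitutive promoter, which fits the stated aim of producing physiological rather than strongly overexpressed levels of the protein after lentiviral delivery. A backbone-encoded V5 epitope is fused to the C terminus for detection. A short four-nucleotide barcode sits 17 nt upstream of the coding sequence start, which allows the construct to be identified. The associated publication used such constructs to systematically identify signalling pathways able to confer resistance to anticancer drugs.
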