Addgene plasmid #64626: Gli2 truncation-pcw107-V5
Purpose: when used to produce lentivirus, express physiological levels of insert
Depositing lab: David Sabatini & Kris Wood. Depositing organization: Whitehead Institute for Biomedical Research. Publication: Systematic identification of signaling pathways with potential to confer anticancer drug resistance. Martz CA, Ottina KA, Singleton KR, Jasper JS, Wardell SE, Peraza-Penton A, Anderson GR, Winter PS, Wang T, Alley HM, Kwong LN, Cooper ZA, Tetzlaff M, Chen PL, Rathmell JC, Flaherty KT, Wargo JA, McDonnell DP, Sabatini DM, Wood KC. Sci Signal. 2014 Dec 23;7(357):ra121. doi: 10.1126/scisignal.aaa1877. PubMed 25538079.
Backbone
  Vector backbone: pcw107 (V5)
  Backbone manufacturer: John Doench/Kathleen Ottina
  Backbone size w/o insert (bp): 9240
  Vector type: Lentiviral
  Selectable markers: Puromycin
Growth in bacteria
  Bacterial resistance: Ampicillin, 100 μg/mL
  Growth temperature: 37°C
  Growth strain: Stbl3
  Copy number: Unknown
Gene/Insert
  Gene/Insert name: GLI2 (truncation mutant) (alt name: NM_005270.4)
  Species: H. sapiens (human)
  Insert size (bp): 3777
  Mutation: truncated
  Entrez Gene: GLI2 (a.k.a. CJS, HPE9, PHS2, THP1, THP2)
  Promoter: PGK
  Tag / fusion protein: V5 (C terminal on backbone)
  Cloning method: Gateway Cloning
  Sequencing primers: 5′ hPGK-F; 3′ WPRE-R
Resource information
  A portion of this plasmid was derived from a plasmid made by: Erich Roessler (Addgene plasmid # 17649)
Terms and licenses: Academic/Nonprofit Terms; Industry Terms: Not Available to Industry
Depositor comments: CATT (N-term barcode, 17 nt upstream of CDS start). Working name: CTK-J1-V5
How to cite: Gli2 truncation-pcw107-V5 was a gift from David Sabatini & Kris Wood (Addgene plasmid # 64626 ; http://n2t.net/addgene:64626 ; RRID:Addgene_64626)
